Addgene plasmid #220671: AiP1853 - pAAV-AiE2535m-minBG-SYFP2-WPRE-BGHpA
Purpose: AiE2535m is an enhancer sequence, designed to drive AAV-mediated transgene expression in specific populations of brain cells
Depositing lab: Allen Institute for Brain Science & Bosiljka Tasic. Depositing organization: Allen Institute. Publication: A suite of enhancer AAVs and transgenic mouse lines for genetic access to cortical cell types. Ben-Simon Y, Hooper M, Narayan S, Daigle TL, Dwivedi D, Way SW, Oster A, Stafford DA, Mich JK, Taormina MJ, Martinez RA, Opitz-Araya X, Roth JR, Alexander JR, Allen S, Amster A, Arbuckle J, Ayala A, Baker PM, Bakken TE, Barcelli T, Barta S, Bendrick J, Bertagnolli D, Bielstein C, Bishwakarma P, Bowlus J, Boyer G, Brouner K, Casian B, Casper T, Chakka AB, Chakrabarty R, Chance RK, Chavan S, Clark M, Colbert K, Collman F, Daniel S, Departee M, DiValentin P, Donadio N, Dotson N, Egdorf T, Fliss T, Gabitto M, Garcia J, Gary A, Gasperini M, Gloe J, Goldy J, Gore BB, Graybuck L, Greisman N, Haeseleer F, Halterman C, Haradon Z, Hastings SD, Helback O, Ho W, Hockemeyer D, Huang C, Huff S, Hunker A, Johansen N, Jones D, Juneau Z, Kalmbach B, Kannan M, Khem S, Kussick E, Kutsal R, Larsen R, Lee C, Lee AY, Leibly M, Lenz GH, Li S, Liang E, Lusk N, Madigan Z, Malloy J, Malone J, McCue R, Melchor J, Mollenkopf T, Moosman S, Morin E, Newman D, Ng L, Ngo K, Omstead V, Otto S, Oyama A, Pena N, Pham T, Phillips E, Pom CA, Potekhina L, Ransford S, Ray PL, Rette D, Reynoldson C, Rimorin C, Rocha D, Ruiz A, Sanchez REA, Sawyer L, Sedeno-Cortes A, Sevigny JP, Shapovalova N, Shepard N, Shulga L, Sigler AR, Siverts L, Soliman S, Somasundaram S, Staats B, Stewart K, Szelenyi E, Tieu M, Trader C, Tran A, van Velthoven CTJ, Walker M, Wang Y, Weed N, Wirthlin M, Wood T, Wynalda B, Yao Z, Zhou T, Ariza J, Dee N, Reding M, Ronellenfitch K, Mufti S, Sunkin SM, Smith KA, Esposito L, Waters J, Thyagarajan B, Yao S, Lein ES, Zeng H, Levi BP, Ngai J, Ting JT, Tasic B. Cell. 2025 May 16:S0092-8674(25)00513-6. doi: 10.1016/j.cell.2025.05.002. PubMed 40403729.
Backbone
  Vector backbone: pAAV2
  Vector type: AAV
Growth in bacteria
  Bacterial resistance: Ampicillin, 100 μg/mL
  Growth temperature: 37°C
  Growth strain: NEB Stable
  Copy number: High Copy
Gene/Insert
  Gene/Insert name: SYFP2
  Species: Synthetic
  Promoter: minBG
  Cloning method: Gibson Cloning
Terms and licenses: Academic/Nonprofit Terms; Industry Terms: Not Available to Industry
Depositor comments: 5' Cloning Site: MluI (not destroyed), 3' Cloning Site: SgrAI (not destroyed). Please visit https://doi.org/10.1101/2024.06.10.597244 for bioRxiv preprint.
How to cite: AiP1853 - pAAV-AiE2535m-minBG-SYFP2-WPRE-BGHpA was a gift from Allen Institute for Brain Science & Bosiljka Tasic (Addgene plasmid # 220671 ; http://n2t.net/addgene:220671 ; RRID:Addgene_220671)
