[The description below was written by a language model from this plasmid's Addgene catalogue record and pLannotate feature annotations shown in this document.]
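Description:
AiP1853 - pAAV-AiE2535m-minBG-SYFP2-WPRE-BGHpA is an adeno-associated virus transfer plasmid built on a pAAV2 backbone and intended for packaging into recombinant AAV for delivery to brain tissue. In bacteria it is maintained as a high-copy plasmid through a ColE1/pUC-type origin and selected with ampicillin via the β-lactamase gene and its native promoter. The backbone also carries an f1 phage origin and small remnants of pBR322 bom and rop sequences. The record lists a recombination-deficient cloning strain as the growth host, a common choice for keeping the repeat-rich ITRs intact.

The payload lies between AAV2 inverted terminal repeats, which supply the cis signals for genome replication and encapsidation. The downstream ITR is annotated in full, while the upstream one is detected only as two short fragments, which may reflect how hard these hairpin repeats are to sequence and annotate rather than a real truncation. Within the cassette, the enhancer AiE2535m sits upstream of a minimal beta-globin promoter (minBG). Neither element is annotated in the feature table, but both presumably occupy the unannotated stretch before the reporter, and the depositor notes retained MluI and SgrAI cloning sites. A minimal promoter has little activity alone, so the enhancer is what determines where expression occurs. The reporter is SYFP2, a rapidly maturing monomeric yellow fluorescent protein, followed by a WPRE (annotated as two fragments, possibly a shortened form) to boost transcript stability and expression, and a bovine growth hormone polyadenylation signal.

The construct belongs to a collection of enhancer AAVs for genetic access to cortical cell types, and serves to fluorescently label specific brain cell populations. The record does not state which population AiE2535m targets.
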