Features (pLannotate 1.2.2; 14 found; start..end, strand, type, name):
     12..39      +  repeat_region  AAV2 ITR (fragment): inverted terminal repeat of adeno-associated virus serotype 2 inverted
     68..95      +  repeat_region  AAV2 ITR (fragment): inverted terminal repeat of adeno-associated virus serotype 2 inverted
    942..1658    +  CDS            SYFP2: SYFP2 is a basic (constitutively fluorescent) yellow fluorescent protein published in 2006, derived from Aequorea victoria. It is reported to be a very rapidly-maturing monomer with moderate acid sensitivity.
   1698..1855    +  misc_feature   WPRE (fragment): woodchuck hepatitis virus posttranscriptional regulatory element
   1861..1941    +  misc_feature   WPRE (fragment): woodchuck hepatitis virus posttranscriptional regulatory element
   1958..2069    +  polyA_signal   bGH poly(A) signal: bovine growth hormone polyadenylation signal
   2187..2327    +  repeat_region  AAV2 ITR: inverted terminal repeat of adeno-associated virus serotype 2 inverted
   2332..2383    -  misc_feature   bom (fragment): basis of mobility region from pBR322
   2402..2857    +  rep_origin     f1 ori (sequence partly withheld): f1 bacteriophage origin of replication; arrow indicates direction of (+) strand synthesis
   2858..2907    -  misc_feature   bom (fragment): basis of mobility region from pBR322
   3009..3044    -  CDS            rop (fragment): Rop protein, which maintains plasmids at low copy number; rop
   3139..3243    +  promoter       AmpR promoter: bla
   3244..4104    +  CDS            AmpR: β-lactamase; bla; confers resistance to ampicillin, carbenicillin, and related antibiotics
   4275..4863    +  rep_origin     ori: high-copy-number ColE1/pMB1/pBR322/pUC origin of replication
>Addgene plasmid #220671 | AiP1853 - pAAV-AiE2535m-minBG-SYFP2-WPRE-BGHpA | addgene full sequence | sequence record 462003 | Addgene NGS Result
CCTGCAGGCAGCTGCGCGCTCGCTCGCTCACTGAGGCCGCCCGGGCGTCGGGCGACCTTTGGTCGCCCGG
CCTCAGTGAGCGAGCGAGCGCGCAGAGAGGGAGTGGCCAACTCCATCACTAGGGGTTCCTGCGGCCGCAC
GCGTTGTAAGAGTAATAATCGAGAACTCCACAGAGGGTTGGCCTGGCCTTCTTGGAGCTGTCCTCACTTC
ATGGACTTTCTGGTCTTTCCGGTGTCCATCGTTTGCCTCAGGGTCCCCAGGTGACGTCAGTTCGAGCATC
TGTTGGGCTGACTCAGGTGTCCAGGAGGAAAGAGCTTGGCCCCTTGATGGCAGCCGAATGAAGCAGCTGG
TTCCCAGAAGGGGACCTCTAAACAGAGTTCCCAGGAAGCCCAGGCTGCTCAGGGCCGCCTATGGAAAGGG
CCAGCAAGGACAATTGGCTACAGGGAATTTGATGAACACCATCAGCTGCAAACTCCCACAAAACAAACAG
AGCTTGATCCAGAGGTCTGAATAATAGCCCCTCCACCAGATGGCTTGCAGGAGCTGTGCCAGAGAGAGAG
AAAAATCCTCCTCTGCCCTGAATTTCTTCTTTGTTCTAGACCTGGCTCTTCCAGGATGTCAGTGGGGTGC
TCCCGTGGGCCATCCATCCAGATAATGTCTTGTGCTTGGAGAGATTAAGGCAGCTGTCCCCTGATCAGGA
TTTGGGGACAGGGAACTGGACAAAGAAGCAGCTTCCTTGTCCCAGCGTGAATCACCACCAGCTGAAGGGA
TCACACAGCTGTCCACATCTGGGCCTGGAATGCTGGGATAAGAAGACTCTCAAAGAGCCCTAGCCCCCTG
CGGAGCTCGGGCTGGGCATAAAAGTCAGGGCAGAGCCATCTATTGCTTACATTTGCTTCTGGGATCCAGA
TCTTTCGAAGCTAGCGCTACCGGTCGCCACCATGGTGAGCAAGGGCGAGGAGCTGTTCACCGGGGTGGTG
CCCATCCTGGTCGAGCTGGACGGCGACGTAAACGGCCACAAGTTCAGCGTGTCCGGCGAGGGCGAGGGCG
ATGCCACCTACGGCAAGCTGACCCTGAAGCTGATCTGCACCACCGGCAAGCTGCCCGTGCCCTGGCCCAC
CCTCGTGACCACCCTGGGCTACGGCGTGCAGTGCTTCGCCCGCTACCCCGACCACATGAAGCAGCACGAC
TTCTTCAAGTCCGCCATGCCCGAAGGCTACGTCCAGGAGCGCACCATCTTCTTCAAGGACGACGGCAACT
ACAAGACCCGCGCCGAGGTGAAGTTCGAGGGCGACACCCTGGTGAACCGCATCGAGCTGAAGGGCATCGA
CTTCAAGGAGGACGGCAACATCCTGGGGCACAAGCTGGAGTACAACTACAACAGCCACAACGTCTATATC
ACCGCCGACAAGCAGAAGAACGGCATCAAGGCCAACTTCAAGATCCGCCACAACATCGAGGACGGCGGCG
TGCAGCTCGCCGACCACTACCAGCAGAACACCCCCATCGGCGACGGCCCCGTGCTGCTGCCCGACAACCA
CTACCTGAGCTACCAGTCCAAGCTGAGCAAAGACCCCAACGAGAAGCGCGATCACATGGTCCTGCTGGAG
TTCGTGACCGCCGCCGGGATCACTCTCGGCATGGACGAGCTGTACAAGTAAGTCGACGGCGCGCCGCGGC
CGCGAATTCGATATCATAATCAACCTCTGGATTACAAAATTTGTGAAAGATTGACTGGTATTCTTAACTA
TGTTGCTCCTTTTACGCTATGTGGATACGCTGCTTTAATGCCTTTGTATCATGCTATTGCTTCCCGTATG
GCTTTCATTTTCTCCTCCTTGTATAAATCCTGGTTAGTTCTTGCCACGGCGGAACTCATCGCCGCCTGCC
TTGCCCGCTGCTGGACAGGGGCTCGGCTGTTGGGCACTGACAATTCCGTGGCTCGAGAGATCTTCGACTG
TGCCTTCTAGTTGCCAGCCATCTGTTGTTTGCCCCTCCCCCGTGCCTTCCTTGACCCTGGAAGGTGCCAC
TCCCACTGTCCTTTCCTAATAAAATGAGGAAATTGCATCGCATTGTCTGAGTAGGTGTCATTCTATTCTG
GGGGGTGGGGTGGGGCAGGACAGCAAGGGGGAGGATTGGGAAGACAATAGCAGGCATGAGATCTCACGTG
CGGACCGAGCGGCCGCAGGAACCCCTAGTGATGGAGTTGGCCACTCCCTCTCTGCGCGCTCGCTCGCTCA
CTGAGGCCGGGCGACCAAAGGTCGCCCGACGCCCGGGCTTTGCCCGGGCGGCCTCAGTGAGCGAGCGAGC
GCGCAGCTGCCTGCAGGGGCGCCTGATGCGGTATTTTCTCCTTACGCATCTGTGCGGTATTTCACACCGC
ATA
[95 nt withheld, positions 2384-2478]
T
[46 nt withheld, positions 2480-2525]
C
[141 nt withheld, positions 2527-2667]
CCTTTGACGTTGGAGTCCACGTTCTTT
[37 nt withheld, positions 2695-2731]
ACTCTATCTCGGGCTATTCTTTTGATTTATAAGGGATTTTGCCGATTTCGGTCTATTGGTTAAAAAATGA
GCTGATTTAACAAAAATTTAACGCGAATTTTAACAAAATATTAACGTTTACAATTTTATGGTGCACTCTC
AGTACAATCTGCTCTGATGCCGCATAGTTAAGCCAGCCCCGACACCCGCCAACACCCGCTGACGCGCCCT
GACGGGCTTGTCTGCTCCCGGCATCCGCTTACAGACAAGCTGTGACCGTCTCCGGGAGCTGCATGTGTCA
GAGGTTTTCACCGTCATCACCGAAACGCGCGAGACGAAAGGGCCTCGTGATACGCCTATTTTTATAGGTT
AATGTCATGATAATAATGGTTTCTTAGACGTCAGGTGGCACTTTTCGGGGAAATGTGCGCGGAACCCCTA
TTTGTTTATTTTTCTAAATACATTCAAATATGTATCCGCTCATGAGACAATAACCCTGATAAATGCTTCA
ATAATATTGAAAAAGGAAGAGTATGAGTATTCAACATTTCCGTGTCGCCCTTATTCCCTTTTTTGCGGCA
TTTTGCCTTCCTGTTTTTGCTCACCCAGAAACGCTGGTGAAAGTAAAAGATGCTGAAGATCAGTTGGGTG
CACGAGTGGGTTACATCGAACTGGATCTCAACAGCGGTAAGATCCTTGAGAGTTTTCGCCCCGAAGAACG
TTTTCCAATGATGAGCACTTTTAAAGTTCTGCTATGTGGCGCGGTATTATCCCGTATTGACGCCGGGCAA
GAGCAACTCGGTCGCCGCATACACTATTCTCAGAATGACTTGGTTGAGTACTCACCAGTCACAGAAAAGC
ATCTTACGGATGGCATGACAGTAAGAGAATTATGCAGTGCTGCCATAACCATGAGTGATAACACTGCGGC
CAACTTACTTCTGACAACGATCGGAGGACCGAAGGAGCTAACCGCTTTTTTGCACAACATGGGGGATCAT
GTAACTCGCCTTGATCGTTGGGAACCGGAGCTGAATGAAGCCATACCAAACGACGAGCGTGACACCACGA
TGCCTGTAGCAATGGCAACAACGTTGCGCAAACTATTAACTGGCGAACTACTTACTCTAGCTTCCCGGCA
ACAATTAATAGACTGGATGGAGGCGGATAAAGTTGCAGGACCACTTCTGCGCTCGGCCCTTCCGGCTGGC
TGGTTTATTGCTGATAAATCTGGAGCCGGTGAGCGTGGGTCTCGCGGTATCATTGCAGCACTGGGGCCAG
ATGGTAAGCCCTCCCGTATCGTAGTTATCTACACGACGGGGAGTCAGGCAACTATGGATGAACGAAATAG
ACAGATCGCTGAGATAGGTGCCTCACTGATTAAGCATTGGTAACTGTCAGACCAAGTTTACTCATATATA
CTTTAGATTGATTTAAAACTTCATTTTTAATTTAAAAGGATCTAGGTGAAGATCCTTTTTGATAATCTCA
TGACCAAAATCCCTTAACGTGAGTTTTCGTTCCACTGAGCGTCAGACCCCGTAGAAAAGATCAAAGGATC
TTCTTGAGATCCTTTTTTTCTGCGCGTAATCTGCTGCTTGCAAACAAAAAAACCACCGCTACCAGCGGTG
GTTTGTTTGCCGGATCAAGAGCTACCAACTCTTTTTCCGAAGGTAACTGGCTTCAGCAGAGCGCAGATAC
CAAATACTGTTCTTCTAGTGTAGCCGTAGTTAGGCCACCACTTCAAGAACTCTGTAGCACCGCCTACATA
CCTCGCTCTGCTAATCCTGTTACCAGTGGCTGCTGCCAGTGGCGATAAGTCGTGTCTTACCGGGTTGGAC
TCAAGACGATAGTTACCGGATAAGGCGCAGCGGTCGGGCTGAACGGGGGGTTCGTGCACACAGCCCAGCT
TGGAGCGAACGACCTACACCGAACTGAGATACCTACAGCGTGAGCTATGAGAAAGCGCCACGCTTCCCGA
AGGGAGAAAGGCGGACAGGTATCCGGTAAGCGGCAGGGTCGGAACAGGAGAGCGCACGAGGGAGCTTCCA
GGGGGAAACGCCTGGTATCTTTATAGTCCTGTCGGGTTTCGCCACCTCTGACTTGAGCGTCGATTTTTGT
GATGCTCGTCAGGGGGGCGGAGCCTATGGAAAAACGCCAGCAACGCGGCCTTTTTACGGTTCCTGGCCTT
TTGCTGGCCTTTTGCTCACATGT
